Addgene plasmid #113607: CH192
Purpose: CH192: PIq:luxR
Depositing lab: Matthew Bennett. Depositing organization: Rice University. Publication: Tuning the dynamic range of bacterial promoters regulated by ligand-inducible transcription factors. Chen Y, Ho JML, Shis DL, Gupta C, Long J, Wagner DS, Ott W, Josic K, Bennett MR. Nat Commun. 2018 Jan 4;9(1):64. doi: 10.1038/s41467-017-02473-5. PubMed 29302024.
Backbone
  Vector backbone: psc101
  Backbone size w/o insert (bp): 5239
  Total vector size (bp): 5993
Growth in bacteria
  Bacterial resistance: Chloramphenicol, 25 μg/mL
  Growth temperature: 37°C
  Growth strain: DH5alpha
  Copy number: Low Copy
Gene/Insert
  Gene/Insert name: PIq:luxR
  Promoter: Iq
  Cloning method: Gateway Cloning
  Sequencing primers: 5′ ctcatttctgaagaggacttgttg; 3′ gacagcggtgcggactgttgtaactcagaataag
Terms and licenses: Academic/Nonprofit Terms; Industry Terms: Not Available to Industry
How to cite: CH192 was a gift from Matthew Bennett (Addgene plasmid # 113607 ; http://n2t.net/addgene:113607 ; RRID:Addgene_113607)
