[The description below was written by a language model from this plasmid's Addgene catalogue record and pLannotate feature annotations shown in this document.]
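Description:
CH192 is a low-copy bacterial expression plasmid of about 6 kb built on a pSC101 backbone. It replicates in E. coli through the pSC101 origin together with the Rep101 (RepA) initiator protein encoded on the plasmid. Selection is by chloramphenicol, using a cat gene driven by its native promoter. This marker cassette is flanked by two minimal FRT sites in the same orientation, so FLP recombinase could in principle excise it. Short remnants of a tetracycline resistance gene and tet promoter are also annotated, but they are fragments only and do not indicate a working marker.

The payload is luxR from Aliivibrio fischeri, the quorum-sensing transcriptional activator that binds the acyl-homoserine lactone autoinducer OHHL. It is expressed from the Iq promoter, the lacI promoter variant in which a single base change raises constitutive expression roughly tenfold. A T7Te terminator lies downstream of the coding sequence, and the rrnB T1 and lambda t0 terminators elsewhere help insulate the unit from the rest of the backbone. Upstream of the promoter the annotation also picks up a Myc epitope sequence, a lac operator and a λ attP site. The Myc sequence is not contiguous with luxR, and the record does not explain the role of any of these elements. The attP site could relate to integrase-mediated recombination or to the recorded Gateway cloning, but this is not stated.

The associated work concerns tuning the dynamic range of promoters controlled by ligand-inducible transcription factors. CH192 therefore most plausibly supplies a steady, modest level of LuxR to act on a LuxR-responsive promoter carried elsewhere, since no reporter is annotated on this plasmid. The depositor and sequencing-derived records differ by a single nucleotide in length and carry the same features.
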