Features (pLannotate 1.2.2; 19 found; start..end, strand, type, name):
      1..34      +  protein_bind   FRT (minimal): supports FLP-mediated excision but not integration (Turan and Bode, 2011) FLP recombinase from the Saccharomyces cerevisiae 2μ plasmid
     98..125     +  terminator     T7Te terminator: phage T7 early transcription terminator
    205..298     +  CDS            TcR (fragment): tetracycline efflux protein; tet; confers resistance to tetracycline
    295..352     -  CDS            TcR (fragment): tetracycline efflux protein; tet; confers resistance to tetracycline
    339..437     +  CDS            YPB2_ECOLX (fragment): Protein predicted: Swiss-Prot protein existence level 4. From Escherichia coli.
    735..1394    -  CDS            CmR: chloramphenicol acetyltransferase; cat; confers resistance to chloramphenicol
   1395..1497    -  promoter       cat promoter: promoter of the E. coli cat gene encoding chloramphenicol acetyltransferase
   1554..1587    +  protein_bind   FRT (minimal): supports FLP-mediated excision but not integration (Turan and Bode, 2011) FLP recombinase from the Saccharomyces cerevisiae 2μ plasmid
   1597..1615    +  promoter       tet promoter (fragment): E. coli promoter for tetracycline efflux protein gene
   1724..1751    -  terminator     T7Te terminator: phage T7 early transcription terminator
   1902..2651    -  CDS            luxR: LUXR_ALIFS - Experimental evidence at protein level: Swiss-Prot protein existence level 1. Transcriptional activator of the bioluminescence operon. Binds to the OHHL autoinducer. From Aliivibrio fischeri (Vibrio fischeri).
   2733..2776    -  promoter       lacIq promoter (fragment): lacI (mutant); In the lacIq allele, a single base change in the promoter boosts expression of the lacI gene about 10-fold.
   2904..2933    -  CDS            Myc: Myc (human c-Myc proto-oncogene) epitope tag
   3135..3151    -  protein_bind   lac operator: The lac repressor binds to the lac operator to inhibit transcription in E. coli. This inhibition can be relieved by adding lactose or isopropyl-β-D-thiogalactopyranoside (IPTG). lac repressor encoded by lacI
   3299..3530    -  protein_bind   λ attP: attP; integrase from phage λ λ integrase
   3565..3651    +  terminator     rrnB T1 terminator: Escherichia coli rrnB; transcription terminator T1 from the E. coli rrnB gene
   4189..5139    -  CDS            Rep101: RepA protein needed for replication with the pSC101 origin; rep101
   5187..5409    -  rep_origin     pSC101 ori: low-copy replication origin that requires the Rep101 protein
   5911..5945    -  terminator     lambda t0 terminator: minimal transcription terminator from phage lambda (Scholtissek and Grosse, 1987)
>Addgene plasmid #113607 | CH192 | depositor full sequence | sequence record 214455 | CH192 sequence 5993 bps
GAAGTTCCTATTCTCTAGAAAGTATAGGAACTTCAACGCCATGAGCGGCCTCATTTCTTATTCTGAGTTA
CAACAGTCCGCACCGCTGTCTCACACTGGCTCACCTTCGGGTGGGCCTTTCTGCGTTTATATACTAGAGA
GAGAATATAAAAAGCCAGATTATTAATCCGGCTTTTTTATTATTTCCTAGCGGCCGCAGGCGGTAGCTCC
TTCCGGTGGGCGCGGGGCATGACTATCGTCGCCGCACTTATGACTGTCTTCTTTATCATGCAACTCGTAG
GACAGGTGCCGGCAGCGCCCAACAGTCCCCCGGCCACGGGGCCTGCCACCATACCCACGCCGAAACAAGC
GCCCTGCACCATTATGTTCCGGATCTGCATCGCAGGATGCTGCTGGCTACCCTGTGGAACACCTACATCT
GTATTAACGAAGCGCTAACCGTTTTTATCAGGCTCTGGGAGGCAGAATAAATGATCATATCGTCAATTAT
TACCTCCACGGGGAGAGCCTGAGCAAACTGGCCTCAGGCATTTGAGAAGCACACGGTCACACTGCTTCCG
GTAGTCAATAAACCGGTAAACCAGCAATAGACATAAGCGGCTATTTAACGACCCTGCCCTGAACCGACGA
CCGGGTCGAATTTGCTTTCGAATTTCTGCCATTCATCCGCTTATTATCACTTATTCAGGCGTAGCACCAG
GCGTTTAAGGGCACCAATAACTGCCTTAAAAAAATTACGCCCCGCCCTGCCACTCATCGCAGTACTGTTG
TAATTCATTAAGCATTCTGCCGACATGGAAGCCATCACAGACGGCATGATGAACCTGAATCGCCAGCGGC
ATCAGCACCTTGTCGCCTTGCGTATAATATTTGCCCATGGTGAAAACGGGGGCGAAGAAGTTGTCCATAT
TGGCCACGTTTAAATCAAAACTGGTGAAACTCACCCAGGGATTGGCTGAGACGAAAAACATATTCTCAAT
AAACCCTTTAGGGAAATAGGCCAGGTTTTCACCGTAACACGCCACATCTTGCGAATATATGTGTAGAAAC
TGCCGGAAATCGTCGTGGTATTCACTCCAGAGCGATGAAAACGTTTCAGTTTGCTCATGGAAAACGGTGT
AACAAGGGTGAACACTATCCCATATCACCAGCTCACCGTCTTTCATTGCCATACGGAATTCCGGATGAGC
ATTCATCAGGCGGGCAAGAATGTGAATAAAGGCCGGATAAAACTTGTGCTTATTTTTCTTTACGGTCTTT
AAAAAGGCCGTAATATCCAGCTGAACGGTCTGGTTATAGGTACATTGAGCAACTGACTGAAATGCCTCAA
AATGTTCTTTACGATGCCATTGGGATATATCAACGGTGGTATATCCAGTGATTTTTTTCTCCATTTTAGC
TTCCTTAGCTCCTGAAAATCTCGATAACTCAAAAAATACGCCCGGTAGTGATCTTATTTCATTATGGTGA
AAGTTGGAACCTCTTACGTGCCGATCAACGTCTCATTTTCGCCAAAAGTTGGCCCAGGGCTTCCCGGTAT
CAACAGGGACACCGAAGTTCCTATTCTCTAGAAAGTATAGGAACTTCTGCTCATGTTTGACAGCTTATCA
TCGATGCATAATGTGCCTGTCAAATGGACGAAGCAGGGATTCTGCTAGCTAGGAAATAATAAAAAAGCCG
GATTAATAATCTGGCTTTTTATATTCTCTCTCTAGTATATAAACGCAGAAAGGCCCACCCGAAGGTGAGC
CAGTGTGAGACAGCGGTGCGGACTGTTGTAACTCAGAATAAGAAATGAGGCCGCTCATGGCGTTGACTCT
CAGTCATAGTATCGTGGTATCACCGGTTGGTTCCACTCTCTGTTGCGGGCAACTTCAGCAGCACGTAGGG
GAAGCTTATTAATTTTTAAAGTATGGGCAATCAATTGCTCCTGTTAAAATTGCTTTAGAAATACTTTGGC
AGCGGTTTGTTGTATTGAGTTTCATTTGCGCATTGGTTAAATGGAAAGTGACAGTACGCTCACTGCAGCC
TAATATTTTTGAAATATCCCAAGAGCTTTTTCCTTCGCAGGCCCACGCTAAACATTCTTTTTCTCTTTTG
GTTAAATCGTTGTTTGATTTATTATTTGCTATATTTATTTTTCGATAATTATCAACTAGAGAAGGAACAA
TTAATGGTATGTTCATACACGCATGTAAAAATAAACTATCTATATAGTTGTCTTTTTCTGAATGTGCAAA
ACTAAGCATTCCGAAGCCATTGTTAGCCGTATGAATAGGGAAACTAAACCCAGTGATAAGACCTGATGTT
TTCGCTTCTTTAATTACATTTGGAGATTTTTTATTTACAGCATTGTTTTCAAATATATTCCAATTAATTG
GTGAATGATTGGAGTTAGAATAATCTACTATAGGATCATATTTTATTAAATTAGCGTCATCATAATATTG
CCTCCATTTTTTAGGGTAATTATCTAGAATTGAAATATCAGATTTAACCATAGAATGAGGATAAATGATC
GCGAGTAAATAATATTCACAATGTACCATTTTAGTCATATCAGATAAGCATTGATTAATATCATTATTGC
TTCTACATGCTTTAATTTTATTAATTATTCTGTATGTGTCGTCGGCATTTATGTTTTTCATACTAGAATT
TCTCCTTAGCATGATTAAGATGTTTCAGTACGAAAATTGCTTTCATTGTTGATCTCCTTTTTAAGTGGCA
TGCTTCCGGGCGCTATCATGCCATACCGCGAAAGGTTTTGCACCATCGACAGTTCATAGGTGATTGCTCA
GGACATTTCTGTTAGAAGGAATCGTTTTCCTTACTTTTCCTTACGCACAAGAGTTCCGTAGCTGTTCAAG
TTTGTGTTTCAACTGTTCTCGTCGTTTCCGCAACAAGTCCTCTTCAGAAATGAGCTTTTGCTCCTCTGCT
TGGACGGACAGGATGTATGCTGTGGCTTTTTTAAGGATAACTACCTTGGGGGCCTTTTCATTGTTTTCCA
ACTCCGGGATCTGGTCACGCAGGGCAAAAAAGCTCCGTTTTAGCTCGTTCCTCCTCTGGCGCTCCAAGAC
GTTGTGTGTTCGCCTCTTGACATTCTCCTCGGTGTCCGAGGGCCCTGTGTGAAATTGTTATCCGCTCACA
ATTCCACACAGACGTCGGAATTGCCAGCTGGGGCGCCCTCTGGTAAGGTTGGGAAGCTCGAGCGCACTGA
GCTCCTAGAGTGCGCGACAGGTTTGATGACAAAAAATTAGCGCAAGAAGACAAAAATCACCTTGCGCTAA
TGCTCTGTTACAGGTCACTAATACCATCTAAGTAGTTGATTCATAGTGACTGCATATGTTGTGTTTTACA
GTATTATGTAGTCTGTTTTTTATGCAAAATCTAATTTAATATATTGATATTTATATCATTTTACGTTTCT
CGTTCAGCTTTTTTATACTAAGTTGGCATTATAAAAAAGCATTGCTTATCAATTTGTTGCAACGAACAGG
TCACTATCAGTCAAAATAAAATCATTATTTGATTTCAATTTTGTCCCACTCCCCCTAGAGGCATCAAATA
AAACGAAAGGCTCAGTCGAAAGACTGGGCCTTTCGTTTTATCTGTTGTTTGTCGGTGAACGCTCTCCTGA
GTAGGACAAATCCGCCGCCCTAGACCTAGGGTACGGGTTTTGCTGCCCGCAAACGGGCTGTTCTGGTGTT
GCTAGTTTGTTATCAGAATCGCAGATCCGGCTTCAGCCGGTTTGCCGGCTGAAAGCGCTATTTCTTCCAG
AATTGCCATGATTTTTTCCCCACGGGAGGCGTCACTGGCTCCCGTGTTGTCGGCAGCTTTGATTCGATAA
GCAGCATCGCCTGTTTCAGGCTGTCTATGTGTGACTGTTGAGCTGTAACAAGTTGTCTCAGGTGTTCAAT
TTCATGTTCTAGTTGCTTTGTTTTACTGGTTTCACCTGTTCTATTAGGTGTTACATGCTGTTCATCTGTT
ACATTGTCGATCTGTTCATGGTGAACAGCTTTAAATGCACCAAAAACTCGTAAAAGCTCTGATGTATCTA
TCTTTTTTACACCGTTTTCATCTGTGCATATGGACAGTTTTCCCTTTGATATCTAACGGTGAACAGTTGT
TCTACTTTTGTTTGTTAGTCTTGATGCTTCACTGATAGATACAAGAGCCATAAGAACCTCAGATCCTTCC
GTATTTAGCCAGTATGTTCTCTAGTGTGGTTCGTTGTTTTTGCGTGAGCCATGAGAACGAACCATTGAGA
TCATGCTTACTTTGCATGTCACTCAAAAATTTTGCCTCAAAACTGGTGAGCTGAATTTTTGCAGTTAAAG
CATCGTGTAGTGTTTTTCTTAGTCCGTTACGTAGGTAGGAATCTGATGTAATGGTTGTTGGTATTTTGTC
ACCATTCATTTTTATCTGGTTGTTCTCAAGTTCGGTTACGAGATCCATTTGTCTATCTAGTTCAACTTGG
AAAATCAACGTATCAGTCGGGCGGCCTCGCTTATCAACCACCAATTTCATATTGCTGTAAGTGTTTAAAT
CTTTACTTATTGGTTTCAAAACCCATTGGTTAAGCCTTTTAAACTCATGGTAGTTATTTTCAAGCATTAA
CATGAACTTAAATTCATCAAGGCTAATCTCTATATTTGCCTTGTGAGTTTTCTTTTGTGTTAGTTCTTTT
AATAACCACTCATAAATCCTCATAGAGTATTTGTTTTCAAAAGACTTAACATGTTCCAGATTATATTTTA
TGAATTTTTTTAACTGGAAAAGATAAGGCAATATCTCTTCACTAAAAACTAATTCTAATTTTTCGCTTGA
GAACTTGGCATAGTTTGTCCACTGGAAAATCTCAAAGCCTTTAACCAAAGGATTCCTGATTTCCACAGTT
CTCGTCATCAGCTCTCTGGTTGCTTTAGCTAATACACCATAAGCATTTTCCCTACTGATGTTCATCATCT
GAGCGTATTGGTTATAAGTGAACGATACCGTCCGTTCTTTCCTTGTAGGGTTTTCAATCGTGGGGTTGAG
TAGTGCCACACAGCATAAAATTAGCTTGGTTTCATGCTCCGTTAAGTCATAGCGACTAATCGCTAGTTCA
TTTGCTTTGAAAACAACTAATTCAGACATACATCTCAATTGGTCTAGGTGATTTTAATCACTATACCAAT
TGAGATGGGCTAGTCAATGATAATTACTAGTCCTTTTCCTTTGAGTTGTGGGTATCTGTAAATTCTGCTA
GACCTTTGCTGGAAAACTTGTAAATTCTGCTAGACCCTCTGTAAATTCCGCTAGACCTTTGTGTGTTTTT
TTTGTTTATATTCAAGTGGTTATAATTTATAGAATAAAGAAAGAATAAAAAAAGATAAAAAGAATAGATC
CCAGCCCTGTGTATAACTCACTACTTTAGTCAGTTCCGCAGTATTACAAAAGGATGTCGCAAACGCTGTT
TGCTCCTCTACAAAACAGACCTTAAAACCCTAAAGGCTTAAGTAGCACCCTCGCAAGCTCGGGCAAATCG
CTGAATATTCCTTTTGTCTCCGACCATCAGGCACCTGAGTCGCTGTCTTTTTCGTGACATTCAGTTCGCT
GCGCTCACGGCTCTGGCAGTGAATGGGGGTAAATGGCACTACAGGCGCCTTTTATGGATTCATGCAAGGA
AACTACCCATAATACAAGAAAAGCCCGTCACGGGCTTCTCAGGGCGTTTTATGGCGGGTCTGCTATGTGG
TGCTATCTGACTTTTTGCTGTTCAGCAGTTCCTGCCCTCTGATTTTCCAGTCTGACCACTTCGGATTATC
CCGTGACAGGTCATTCAGACTGGCTAATGCACCCAGTAAGGCAGCGGTATCATCAACAGGCTTACCCGTC
TTACTGTCCCTAGTGCTTGGATTCTCACCAATAAAAAACGCCCGGCGGCAACCGAGCGTTCTGAACAAAT
CCAGATGGAGTTCTGAGGTCATTACTGGATCTATCAACAGGAG
