Features (pLannotate 1.2.2; 19 found; start..end, strand, type, name):
      1..34      +  protein_bind   FRT (minimal): supports FLP-mediated excision but not integration (Turan and Bode, 2011) FLP recombinase from the Saccharomyces cerevisiae 2μ plasmid
     98..125     +  terminator     T7Te terminator: phage T7 early transcription terminator
    205..298     +  CDS            TcR (fragment): tetracycline efflux protein; tet; confers resistance to tetracycline
    295..352     -  CDS            TcR (fragment): tetracycline efflux protein; tet; confers resistance to tetracycline
    339..437     +  CDS            YPB2_ECOLX (fragment): Protein predicted: Swiss-Prot protein existence level 4. From Escherichia coli.
    739..1395    -  CDS            cat: CAT_ECOLX - Experimental evidence at protein level: Swiss-Prot protein existence level 1. This enzyme is an effector of chloramphenicol resistance in bacteria. From Escherichia coli. This protein is used as a marker in many commonly used cloning vectors, such as pACYC184.
   1396..1498    -  promoter       cat promoter: promoter of the E. coli cat gene encoding chloramphenicol acetyltransferase
   1555..1588    +  protein_bind   FRT (minimal): supports FLP-mediated excision but not integration (Turan and Bode, 2011) FLP recombinase from the Saccharomyces cerevisiae 2μ plasmid
   1598..1616    +  promoter       tet promoter (fragment): E. coli promoter for tetracycline efflux protein gene
   1725..1752    -  terminator     T7Te terminator: phage T7 early transcription terminator
   1903..2652    -  CDS            luxR: LUXR_ALIFS - Experimental evidence at protein level: Swiss-Prot protein existence level 1. Transcriptional activator of the bioluminescence operon. Binds to the OHHL autoinducer. From Aliivibrio fischeri (Vibrio fischeri).
   2734..2777    -  promoter       lacIq promoter (fragment): lacI (mutant); In the lacIq allele, a single base change in the promoter boosts expression of the lacI gene about 10-fold.
   2905..2934    -  CDS            Myc: Myc (human c-Myc proto-oncogene) epitope tag
   3136..3152    -  protein_bind   lac operator: The lac repressor binds to the lac operator to inhibit transcription in E. coli. This inhibition can be relieved by adding lactose or isopropyl-β-D-thiogalactopyranoside (IPTG). lac repressor encoded by lacI
   3300..3531    -  protein_bind   λ attP: attP; integrase from phage λ λ integrase
   3566..3652    +  terminator     rrnB T1 terminator: Escherichia coli rrnB; transcription terminator T1 from the E. coli rrnB gene
   4190..5140    -  CDS            Rep101: RepA protein needed for replication with the pSC101 origin; rep101
   5188..5410    -  rep_origin     pSC101 ori: low-copy replication origin that requires the Rep101 protein
   5912..5946    -  terminator     lambda t0 terminator: minimal transcription terminator from phage lambda (Scholtissek and Grosse, 1987)
>Addgene plasmid #113607 | CH192 | addgene full sequence | sequence record 221666 | Addgene NGS Result
GAAGTTCCTATTCTCTAGAAAGTATAGGAACTTCAACGCCATGAGCGGCCTCATTTCTTATTCTGAGTTA
CAACAGTCCGCACCGCTGTCTCACACTGGCTCACCTTCGGGTGGGCCTTTCTGCGTTTATATACTAGAGA
GAGAATATAAAAAGCCAGATTATTAATCCGGCTTTTTTATTATTTCCTAGCGGCCGCAGGCGGTAGCTCC
TTCCGGTGGGCGCGGGGCATGACTATCGTCGCCGCACTTATGACTGTCTTCTTTATCATGCAACTCGTAG
GACAGGTGCCGGCAGCGCCCAACAGTCCCCCGGCCACGGGGCCTGCCACCATACCCACGCCGAAACAAGC
GCCCTGCACCATTATGTTCCGGATCTGCATCGCAGGATGCTGCTGGCTACCCTGTGGAACACCTACATCT
GTATTAACGAAGCGCTAACCGTTTTTATCAGGCTCTGGGAGGCAGAATAAATGATCATATCGTCAATTAT
TACCTCCACGGGGAGAGCCTGAGCAAACTGGCCTCAGGCATTTGAGAAGCACACGGTCACACTGCTTCCG
GTAGTCAATAAACCGGTAAACCAGCAATAGACATAAGCGGCTATTTAACGACCCTGCCCTGAACCGACGA
CCGGGTCGAATTTGCTTTCGAATTTCTGCCATTCATCCGCTTATTATCACTTATTCAGGCGTAGCAACCA
GGCGTTTAAGGGCACCAATAACTGCCTTAAAAAAATTACGCCCCGCCCTGCCACTCATCGCAGTACTGTT
GTAATTCATTAAGCATTCTGCCGACATGGAAGCCATCACAAACGGCATGATGAACCTGAATCGCCAGCGG
CATCAGCACCTTGTCGCCTTGCGTATAATATTTGCCCATGGTGAAAACGGGGGCGAAGAAGTTGTCCATA
TTGGCCACGTTTAAATCAAAACTGGTGAAACTCACCCAGGGATTGGCTGAGACGAAAAACATATTCTCAA
TAAACCCTTTAGGGAAATAGGCCAGGTTTTCACCGTAACACGCCACATCTTGCGAATATATGTGTAGAAA
CTGCCGGAAATCGTCGTGGTATTCACTCCAGAGCGATGAAAACGTTTCAGTTTGCTCATGGAAAACGGTG
TAACAAGGGTGAACACTATCCCATATCACCAGCTCACCGTCTTTCATTGCCATACGGAATTCCGGATGAG
CATTCATCAGGCGGGCAAGAATGTGAATAAAGGCCGGATAAAACTTGTGCTTATTTTTCTTTACGGTCTT
TAAAAAGGCCGTAATATCCAGCTGAACAGTCTGGTTATAGGTACATTGAGCAACTGACTGAAATGCCTCA
AAATGTTCTTTACGATGCCATTGGGATATATCAACGGTGGTATATCCAGTGATTTTTTTCTCCATTTTAG
CTTCCTTAGCTCCTGAAAATCTCGATAACTCAAAAAATACGCCCGGTAGTGATCTTATTTCATTATGGTG
AAAGTTGGAACCTCTTACGTGCCGATCAACGTCTCATTTTCGCCAAAAGTTGGCCCAGGGCTTCCCGGTA
TCAACAGGGACACCGAAGTTCCTATTCTCTAGAAAGTATAGGAACTTCTGCTCATGTTTGACAGCTTATC
ATCGATGCATAATGTGCCTGTCAAATGGACGAAGCAGGGATTCTGCTAGCTAGGAAATAATAAAAAAGCC
GGATTAATAATCTGGCTTTTTATATTCTCTCTCTAGTATATAAACGCAGAAAGGCCCACCCGAAGGTGAG
CCAGTGTGAGACAGCGGTGCGGACTGTTGTAACTCAGAATAAGAAATGAGGCCGCTCATGGCGTTGACTC
TCAGTCATAGTATCGTGGTATCACCGGTTGGTTCCACTCTCTGTTGCGGGCAACTTCAGCAGCACGTAGG
GGAAGCTTATTAATTTTTAAAGTATGGGCAATCAATTGCTCCTGTTAAAATTGCTTTAGAAATACTTTGG
CAGCGGTTTGTTGTATTGAGTTTCATTTGCGCATTGGTTAAATGGAAAGTGACAGTACGCTCACTGCAGC
CTAATATTTTTGAAATATCCCAAGAGCTTTTTCCTTCGCAGGCCCACGCTAAACATTCTTTTTCTCTTTT
GGTTAAATCGTTGTTTGATTTATTATTTGCTATATTTATTTTTCGATAATTATCAACTAGAGAAGGAACA
ATTAATGGTATGTTCATACACGCATGTAAAAATAAACTATCTATATAGTTGTCTTTTTCTGAATGTGCAA
AACTAAGCATTCCGAAGCCATTGTTAGCCGTATGAATAGGGAAACTAAACCCAGTGATAAGACCTGATGT
TTTCGCTTCTTTAATTACATTTGGAGATTTTTTATTTACAGCATTGTTTTCAAATATATTCCAATTAATT
GGTGAATGATTGGAGTTAGAATAATCTACTATAGGATCATATTTTATTAAATTAGCGTCATCATAATATT
GCCTCCATTTTTTAGGGTAATTATCTAGAATTGAAATATCAGATTTAACCATAGAATGAGGATAAATGAT
CGCGAGTAAATAATATTCACAATGTACCATTTTAGTCATATCAGATAAGCATTGATTAATATCATTATTG
CTTCTACATGCTTTAATTTTATTAATTATTCTGTATGTGTCGTCGGCATTTATGTTTTTCATACTAGAAT
TTCTCCTTAGCATGATTAAGATGTTTCAGTACGAAAATTGCTTTCATTGTTGATCTCCTTTTTAAGTGGC
ATGCTTCCGGGCGCTATCATGCCATACCGCGAAAGGTTTTGCACCATCGACAGTTCATAGGTGATTGCTC
AGGACATTTCTGTTAGAAGGAATCGTTTTCCTTACTTTTCCTTACGCACAAGAGTTCCGTAGCTGTTCAA
GTTTGTGTTTCAACTGTTCTCGTCGTTTCCGCAACAAGTCCTCTTCAGAAATGAGCTTTTGCTCCTCTGC
TTGGACGGACAGGATGTATGCTGTGGCTTTTTTAAGGATAACTACCTTGGGGGCCTTTTCATTGTTTTCC
AACTCCGGGATCTGGTCACGCAGGGCAAAAAAGCTCCGTTTTAGCTCGTTCCTCCTCTGGCGCTCCAAGA
CGTTGTGTGTTCGCCTCTTGACATTCTCCTCGGTGTCCGAGGGCCCTGTGTGAAATTGTTATCCGCTCAC
AATTCCACACAGACGTCGGAATTGCCAGCTGGGGCGCCCTCTGGTAAGGTTGGGAAGCTCGAGCGCACTG
AGCTCCTAGAGTGCGCGACAGGTTTGATGACAAAAAATTAGCGCAAGAAGACAAAAATCACCTTGCGCTA
ATGCTCTGTTACAGGTCACTAATACCATCTAAGTAGTTGATTCATAGTGACTGCATATGTTGTGTTTTAC
AGTATTATGTAGTCTGTTTTTTATGCAAAATCTAATTTAATATATTGATATTTATATCATTTTACGTTTC
TCGTTCAGCTTTTTTATACTAAGTTGGCATTATAAAAAAGCATTGCTTATCAATTTGTTGCAACGAACAG
GTCACTATCAGTCAAAATAAAATCATTATTTGATTTCAATTTTGTCCCACTCCCCCTAGAGGCATCAAAT
AAAACGAAAGGCTCAGTCGAAAGACTGGGCCTTTCGTTTTATCTGTTGTTTGTCGGTGAACGCTCTCCTG
AGTAGGACAAATCCGCCGCCCTAGACCTAGGGTACGGGTTTTGCTGCCCGCAAACGGGCTGTTCTGGTGT
TGCTAGTTTGTTATCAGAATCGCAGATCCGGCTTCAGCCGGTTTGCCGGCTGAAAGCGCTATTTCTTCCA
GAATTGCCATGATTTTTTCCCCACGGGAGGCGTCACTGGCTCCCGTGTTGTCGGCAGCTTTGATTCGATA
AGCAGCATCGCCTGTTTCAGGCTGTCTATGTGTGACTGTTGAGCTGTAACAAGTTGTCTCAGGTGTTCAA
TTTCATGTTCTAGTTGCTTTGTTTTACTGGTTTCACCTGTTCTATTAGGTGTTACATGCTGTTCATCTGT
TACATTGTCGATCTGTTCATGGTGAACAGCTTTGAATGCACCAAAAACTCGTAAAAGCTCTGATGTATCT
ATCTTTTTTACACCGTTTTCATCTGTGCATATGGACAGTTTTCCCTTTGATATGTAACGGTGAACAGTTG
TTCTACTTTTGTTTGTTAGTCTTGATGCTTCACTGATAGATACAAGAGCCATAAGAACCTCAGATCCTTC
CGTATTTAGCCAGTATGTTCTCTAGTGTGGTTCGTTGTTTTTGCGTGAGCCATGAGAACGAACCATTGAG
ATCATACTTACTTTGCATGTCACTCAAAAATTTTGCCTCAAAACTGGTGAGCTGAATTTTTGCAGTTAAA
GCATCGTGTAGTGTTTTTCTTAGTCCGTTATGTAGGTAGGAATCTGATGTAATGGTTGTTGGTATTTTGT
CACCATTCATTTTTATCTGGTTGTTCTCAAGTTCGGTTACGAGATCCATTTGTCTATCTAGTTCAACTTG
GAAAATCAACGTATCAGTCGGGCGGCCTCGCTTATCAACCACCAATTTCATATTGCTGTAAGTGTTTAAA
TCTTTACTTATTGGTTTCAAAACCCATTGGTTAAGCCTTTTAAACTCATGGTAGTTATTTTCAAGCATTA
ACATGAACTTAAATTCATCAAGGCTAATCTCTATATTTGCCTTGTGAGTTTTCTTTTGTGTTAGTTCTTT
TAATAACCACTCATAAATCCTCATAGAGTATTTGTTTTCAAAAGACTTAACATGTTCCAGATTATATTTT
ATGAATTTTTTTAACTGGAAAAGATAAGGCAATATCTCTTCACTAAAAACTAATTCTAATTTTTCGCTTG
AGAACTTGGCATAGTTTGTCCACTGGAAAATCTCAAAGCCTTTAACCAAAGGATTCCTGATTTCCACAGT
TCTCGTCATCAGCTCTCTGGTTGCTTTAGCTAATACACCATAAGCATTTTCCCTACTGATGTTCATCATC
TGAGCGTATTGGTTATAAGTGAACGATACCGTCCGTTCTTTCCTTGTAGGGTTTTCAATCGTGGGGTTGA
GTAGTGCCACACAGCATAAAATTAGCTTGGTTTCATGCTCCGTTAAGTCATAGCGACTAATCGCTAGTTC
ATTTGCTTTGAAAACAACTAATTCAGACATACATCTCAATTGGTCTAGGTGATTTTAATCACTATACCAA
TTGAGATGGGCTAGTCAATGATAATTACTAGTCCTTTTCCTTTGAGTTGTGGGTATCTGTAAATTCTGCT
AGACCTTTGCTGGAAAACTTGTAAATTCTGCTAGACCCTCTGTAAATTCCGCTAGACCTTTGTGTGTTTT
TTTTGTTTATATTCAAGTGGTTATAATTTATAGAATAAAGAAAGAATAAAAAAAGATAAAAAGAATAGAT
CCCAGCCCTGTGTATAACTCACTACTTTAGTCAGTTCCGCAGTATTACAAAAGGATGTCGCAAACGCTGT
TTGCTCCTCTACAAAACAGACCTTAAAACCCTAAAGGCTTAAGTAGCACCCTCGCAAGCTCGGGCAAATC
GCTGAATATTCCTTTTGTCTCCGACCATCAGGCACCTGAGTCGCTGTCTTTTTCGTGACATTCAGTTCGC
TGCGCTCACGGCTCTGGCAGTGAATGGGGGTAAATGGCACTACAGGCGCCTTTTATGGATTCATGCAAGG
AAACTACCCATAATACAAGAAAAGCCCGTCACGGGCTTCTCAGGGCGTTTTATGGCGGGTCTGCTATGTG
GTGCTATCTGACTTTTTGCTGTTCAGCAGTTCCTGCCCTCTGATTTTCCAGTCTGACCACTTCGGATTAT
CCCGTGACAGGTCATTCAGACTGGCTAATGCACCCAGTAAGGCAGCGGTATCATCAACAGGCTTACCCGT
CTTACTGTCCCTAGTGCTTGGATTCTCACCAATAAAAAACGCCCGGCGGCAACCGAGCGTTCTGAACAAA
TCCAGATGGAGTTCTGAGGTCATTACTGGATCTATCAACAGGAG
