>Addgene plasmid #113607 | CH192 | depositor partial sequence | sequence record 214457 | luxR
ATGAAAAACATAAATGCCGACGACACATACAGAATAATTAATAAAATTAAAGCATGTAGAAGCAATAATG
ATATTAATCAATGCTTATCTGATATGACTAAAATGGTACATTGTGAATATTATTTACTCGCGATCATTTA
TCCTCATTCTATGGTTAAATCTGATATTTCAATTCTAGATAATTACCCTAAAAAATGGAGGCAATATTAT
GATGACGCTAATTTAATAAAATATGATCCTATAGTAGATTATTCTAACTCCAATCATTCACCAATTAATT
GGAATATATTTGAAAACAATGCTGTAAATAAAAAATCTCCAAATGTAATTAAAGAAGCGAAAACATCAGG
TCTTATCACTGGGTTTAGTTTCCCTATTCATACGGCTAACAATGGCTTCGGAATGCTTAGTTTTGCACAT
TCAGAAAAAGACAACTATATAGATAGTTTATTTTTACATGCGTGTATGAACATACCATTAATTGTTCCTT
CTCTAGTTGATAATTATCGAAAAATAAATATAGCAAATAATAAATCAAACAACGATTTAACCAAAAGAGA
AAAAGAATGTTTAGCGTGGGCCTGCGAAGGAAAAAGCTCTTGGGATATTTCAAAAATATTAGGCTGCAGT
GAGCGTACTGTCACTTTCCATTTAACCAATGCGCAAATGAAACTCAATACAACAAACCGCTGCCAAAGTA
TTTCTAAAGCAATTTTAACAGGAGCAATTGATTGCCCATACTTTAAAAATTAA
